Addgene plasmid #200254: 2333_Cas9-CtIP-dnRNF168
Purpose: This plasmid expresses the Cas9-CtIP-dnRNF168 in mammalian cells
Depositing lab: Claudio Mussolino. Depositing organization: Albert-Ludwigs-Universitaet Freiburg. Publication: A novel Cas9 fusion protein promotes targeted genome editing with reduced mutational burden in primary human cells. Carusillo A, Haider S, Schafer R, Rhiel M, Turk D, Chmielewski KO, Klermund J, Mosti L, Andrieux G, Schafer R, Cornu TI, Cathomen T, Mussolino C. Nucleic Acids Res. 2023 May 22;51(9):4660-4673. doi: 10.1093/nar/gkad255. PubMed 37070192.
Backbone
  Vector backbone: pPIX
  Backbone size w/o insert (bp): 3197
  Total vector size (bp): 7214
  Vector type: Mammalian Expression
Growth in bacteria
  Bacterial resistance: Kanamycin, 50 μg/mL
  Growth temperature: 37°C
  Growth strain: DH5alpha
  Copy number: High Copy
Gene/Insert
  Gene/Insert name: Cas9-CtIP-dnRNF168
  Species: H. sapiens (human); Streptococcus pyogenes
  Insert size (bp): 8661
  Promoter: CMV
  Cloning method: Gibson Cloning
  Sequencing primers: 5′ ATCCACTTTGCCTTTCTCTCCACAGG; 3′ cctcgactgtgccttcta
Terms and licenses: Academic/Nonprofit Terms; Industry Terms: Not Available to Industry
How to cite: 2333_Cas9-CtIP-dnRNF168 was a gift from Claudio Mussolino (Addgene plasmid # 200254 ; http://n2t.net/addgene:200254 ; RRID:Addgene_200254)
