[The description below was written by a language model from this plasmid's Addgene catalogue record and pLannotate feature annotations shown in this document.]
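Description:
2333_Cas9-CtIP-dnRNF168 is a mammalian expression plasmid built on the pPIX backbone that produces a Streptococcus pyogenes Cas9 fused to two human DNA-repair modulators. It is propagated in E. coli from a high-copy ColE1/pUC-type origin and selected with kanamycin through the Tn5-derived NeoR/KanR aminoglycoside phosphotransferase gene. Small annotated fragments of tnpA, the pBR322 bom region and the AmpR promoter appear to be backbone remnants around this marker and origin.

The expression cassette is driven by the human cytomegalovirus immediate-early enhancer and promoter, followed by a fragment of a modified CMV intron A, and is terminated by the bovine growth hormone polyadenylation signal. SP6 and T7 phage promoters sit just upstream of the coding region and could support in vitro transcription. Short partial matches to an IgH signal sequence and an HA epitope tag precede the full Cas9 coding sequence, which is annotated as contiguous N- and C-terminal portions. Downstream of Cas9, the table places an RNF168 fragment first, consistent with the dominant-negative RNF168 of the construct name, and then full-length RBBP8 (CtIP), so the annotated order differs from the order in the name. CtIP promotes DNA-end resection and commits breaks to homologous recombination, whereas RNF168 normally amplifies histone ubiquitination that recruits repair factors. The record does not spell out the design logic, but the associated publication title describes a Cas9 fusion that promotes targeted genome editing with reduced mutational burden in primary human cells. No guide RNA cassette is annotated.

The catalogue sizes are inconsistent: the listed total of 7,214 bp is smaller than the stated 8,661 bp insert, while the sequenced record is 11,830 nt, close to the sum of the listed backbone and insert.
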