Features (pLannotate 1.2.2; 17 found; start..end, strand, type, name):
     34..413     +  enhancer       CMV enhancer: human cytomegalovirus immediate early enhancer
    414..617     +  promoter       CMV promoter: human cytomegalovirus (CMV) immediate early promoter
    753..796     +  intron         CMV intron (fragment): modified intron A from human cytomegalovirus
    848..866     +  promoter       SP6 promoter: promoter for bacteriophage SP6 RNA polymerase
    868..886     +  promoter       T7 promoter: promoter for bacteriophage T7 RNA polymerase
    892..929     +  CDS            IgH signal sequence (fragment): signal sequence from the mouse immunoglobulin heavy chain variable region
    988..1010    +  CDS            HA (fragment): HA (human influenza hemagglutinin) epitope tag
   1126..2727    +  CDS            Cas9(N): N-terminal portion of Streptococcus pyogenes Cas9 (Zetsche et al., 2015)
   2728..5226    +  CDS            Cas9(C): C-terminal portion of Streptococcus pyogenes Cas9 (Zetsche et al., 2015)
   5323..6903    +  CDS            RNF168 (fragment): RN168_HUMAN - Experimental evidence at protein level: Swiss-Prot protein existence level 1. E3 ubiquitin-protein ligase required for accumulation of repair proteins to sites of DNA damage. Acts with UBE2N/UBC13 to amplify the RNF8-dependent histone ubiquitination. Recruited to sites of DNA damage at double-strand breaks (DSBs) by binding to ubiquitinated histone H2A and H2AX and amplifies the RNF8-dependent H2A ubiquitination, promoting the formation of 'Lys-63'-linked ubiquitin conjugates. This leads to concentrate ubiquitinated histones H2A and H2AX at DNA lesions to the threshold required f
   6943..9633    +  CDS            RBBP8: CTIP_HUMAN - Also known as CTIP. Experimental evidence at protein level: Swiss-Prot protein existence level 1. Endonuclease that cooperates with the MRE11-RAD50-NBN (MRN) complex in DNA-end resection, the first step of double-strand break (DSB) repair through the homologous recombination (HR) pathway (PubMed:17965729, PubMed:19202191, PubMed:19759395, PubMed:20064462). HR is restricted to S and G2 phases of the cell cycle and preferentially repairs DSBs resulting from replication fork collapse (PubMed:17965729, PubMed:19202191). Key determinant of DSB repair pathway choice, as it commits cells
   9659..9770    +  polyA_signal   bGH poly(A) signal: bovine growth hormone polyadenylation signal
   9842..10024   +  CDS            tnpA (fragment): TN5P_ECOLX - Also known as tnp. Experimental evidence at protein level: Swiss-Prot protein existence level 1. Mediates transposition of transposon Tn5 by a 'cut and paste' mechanism. First, the monomeric transposase binds the 19 bp inverted DNA repeats flanking the transposon. Then, dimerization of the DNA- bound transposase creates a synaptic DNA complex. After nicking of the first DNA strand, excision of the transposon proceeds through a series of intermediates. The transposase then mediates the insertion of the transposon at a new site by strand transfer. The activity of the wild- type tran
  10056..10850   +  CDS            NeoR/KanR: aminoglycoside phosphotransferase from Tn5; aph(3')-II (or nptII); confers resistance to neomycin, kanamycin, and G418 (Geneticin®)
  10871..10921   -  misc_feature   bom (fragment): basis of mobility region from pBR322
  10948..11036   +  promoter       AmpR promoter (fragment): bla
  11175..11763   +  rep_origin     ori: high-copy-number ColE1/pMB1/pBR322/pUC origin of replication
>Addgene plasmid #200254 | 2333_Cas9-CtIP-dnRNF168 | addgene full sequence | sequence record 395127 | Addgene NGS Result
TGCTTCGCGATGTACGGGCCAGATATACGCGTTGACATTGATTATTGACTAGTTATTAATAGTAATCAAT
TACGGGGTCATTAGTTCATAGCCCATATATGGAGTTCCGCGTTACATAACTTACGGTAAATGGCCCGCCT
GGCTGACCGCCCAACGACCCCCGCCCATTGACGTCAATAATGACGTATGTTCCCATAGTAACGCCAATAG
GGACTTTCCATTGACGTCAATGGGTGGAGTATTTACGGTAAACTGCCCACTTGGCAGTACATCAAGTGTA
TCATATGCCAAGTACGCCCCCTATTGACGTCAATGACGGTAAATGGCCCGCCTGGCATTATGCCCAGTAC
ATGACCTTATGGGACTTTCCTACTTGGCAGTACATCTACGTATTAGTCATCGCTATTACCATGGTGATGC
GGTTTTGGCAGTACATCAATGGGCGTGGATAGCGGTTTGACTCACGGGGATTTCCAAGTCTCCACCCCAT
TGACGTCAATGGGAGTTTGTTTTGGCACCAAAATCAACGGGACTTTCCAAAATGTCGTAACAACTCCGCC
CCATTGACGCAAATGGGCGGTAGGCGTGTACGGTGGGAGGTCTATATAAGCAGAGCTCGTTTAGTGAACC
GTCAGATCGCCTGGAGACGCCATCCACGCTGTTTTGACCTCCATAGATGACACCGGGACCGATCCAGCCT
CCGCGGCCGGGAACGGTGCATTGGAACGCGGATTCCCCGTGCCAAGAGTGACGTAAGTACCGCCTATAGA
GTCTATAGGCCCACCCCCTTGGCTTCGTTAGAACGCGGCTACAATTAATACATAACCTTATGTATCATAC
ACATACGATTTAGGTGACACTATAGAATAATACGACTCACTATAGGGAGTAACATCCACTTTGCCTTTCT
CTCCACAGGTGTCCACTCCCAGGTCCAACTGCACCTCGGTTCTATCGATTGAATTCAAGGAGGCCACCAT
GGAATATCCATACGACGTACCCGATTACGCGGCGCGCCTTGGTAGTGGTTACCGGTCAGCCGCGGGAGGT
GGCGGAAGCGGTAAAAGAACTGCCGACGGATCAGAGTTTGAATCTCCGAAAAAAAAGAGAAAAGTCGGAG
CTAGCGACAAGAAGTACAGCATCGGCCTGGACATCGGCACCAACTCTGTGGGCTGGGCCGTGATCACCGA
CGAGTACAAGGTGCCCAGCAAGAAATTCAAGGTGCTGGGCAACACCGACCGGCACAGCATCAAGAAGAAC
CTGATCGGAGCCCTGCTGTTCGACAGCGGCGAAACAGCCGAGGCCACCCGGCTGAAGAGAACCGCCAGAA
GAAGATACACCAGACGGAAGAACCGGATCTGCTATCTGCAAGAGATCTTCAGCAACGAGATGGCCAAGGT
GGACGACAGCTTCTTCCACAGACTGGAAGAGTCCTTCCTGGTGGAAGAGGATAAGAAGCACGAGCGGCAC
CCCATCTTCGGCAACATCGTGGACGAGGTGGCCTACCACGAGAAGTACCCCACCATCTACCACCTGAGAA
AGAAACTGGTGGACAGCACCGACAAGGCCGACCTGCGGCTGATCTATCTGGCCCTGGCCCACATGATCAA
GTTCCGGGGCCACTTCCTGATCGAGGGCGACCTGAACCCCGACAACAGCGACGTGGACAAGCTGTTCATC
CAGCTGGTGCAGACCTACAACCAGCTGTTCGAGGAAAACCCCATCAACGCCAGCGGCGTGGACGCCAAGG
CCATCCTGTCTGCCAGACTGAGCAAGAGCAGACGGCTGGAAAATCTGATCGCCCAGCTGCCCGGCGAGAA
GAAGAATGGCCTGTTCGGAAACCTGATTGCCCTGAGCCTGGGCCTGACCCCCAACTTCAAGAGCAACTTC
GACCTGGCCGAGGATGCCAAACTGCAGCTGAGCAAGGACACCTACGACGACGACCTGGACAACCTGCTGG
CCCAGATCGGCGACCAGTACGCCGACCTGTTTCTGGCCGCCAAGAACCTGTCCGACGCCATCCTGCTGAG
CGACATCCTGAGAGTGAACACCGAGATCACCAAGGCCCCCCTGAGCGCCTCTATGATCAAGAGATACGAC
GAGCACCACCAGGACCTGACCCTGCTGAAAGCTCTCGTGCGGCAGCAGCTGCCTGAGAAGTACAAAGAGA
TTTTCTTCGACCAGAGCAAGAACGGCTACGCCGGCTACATTGACGGCGGAGCCAGCCAGGAAGAGTTCTA
CAAGTTCATCAAGCCCATCCTGGAAAAGATGGACGGCACCGAGGAACTGCTCGTGAAGCTGAACAGAGAG
GACCTGCTGCGGAAGCAGCGGACCTTCGACAACGGCAGCATCCCCCACCAGATCCACCTGGGAGAGCTGC
ACGCCATTCTGCGGCGGCAGGAAGATTTTTACCCATTCCTGAAGGACAACCGGGAAAAGATCGAGAAGAT
CCTGACCTTCCGCATCCCCTACTACGTGGGCCCTCTGGCCAGGGGAAACAGCAGATTCGCCTGGATGACC
AGAAAGAGCGAGGAAACCATCACCCCCTGGAACTTCGAGGAAGTGGTGGACAAGGGCGCTTCCGCCCAGA
GCTTCATCGAGCGGATGACCAACTTCGATAAGAACCTGCCCAACGAGAAGGTGCTGCCCAAGCACAGCCT
GCTGTACGAGTACTTCACCGTGTATAACGAGCTGACCAAAGTGAAATACGTGACCGAGGGAATGAGAAAG
CCCGCCTTCCTGAGCGGCGAGCAGAAAAAGGCCATCGTGGACCTGCTGTTCAAGACCAACCGGAAAGTGA
CCGTGAAGCAGCTGAAAGAGGACTACTTCAAGAAAATCGAGTGCTTCGACTCCGTGGAAATCTCCGGCGT
GGAAGATCGGTTCAACGCCTCCCTGGGCACATACCACGATCTGCTGAAAATTATCAAGGACAAGGACTTC
CTGGACAATGAGGAAAACGAGGACATTCTGGAAGATATCGTGCTGACCCTGACACTGTTTGAGGACAGAG
AGATGATCGAGGAACGGCTGAAAACCTATGCCCACCTGTTCGACGACAAAGTGATGAAGCAGCTGAAGCG
GCGGAGATACACCGGCTGGGGCAGGCTGAGCCGGAAGCTGATCAACGGCATCCGGGACAAGCAGTCCGGC
AAGACAATCCTGGATTTCCTGAAGTCCGACGGCTTCGCCAACAGAAACTTCATGCAGCTGATCCACGACG
ACAGCCTGACCTTTAAAGAGGACATCCAGAAAGCCCAGGTGTCCGGCCAGGGCGATAGCCTGCACGAGCA
CATTGCCAATCTGGCCGGCAGCCCCGCCATTAAGAAGGGCATCCTGCAGACAGTGAAGGTGGTGGACGAG
CTCGTGAAAGTGATGGGCCGGCACAAGCCCGAGAACATCGTGATCGAAATGGCCAGAGAGAACCAGACCA
CCCAGAAGGGACAGAAGAACAGCCGCGAGAGAATGAAGCGGATCGAAGAGGGCATCAAAGAGCTGGGCAG
CCAGATCCTGAAAGAACACCCCGTGGAAAACACCCAGCTGCAGAACGAGAAGCTGTACCTGTACTACCTG
CAGAATGGGCGGGATATGTACGTGGACCAGGAACTGGACATCAACCGGCTGTCCGACTACGATGTGGACC
ATATCGTGCCTCAGAGCTTTCTGAAGGACGACTCCATCGACAACAAGGTGCTGACCAGAAGCGACAAGAA
CCGGGGCAAGAGCGACAACGTGCCCTCCGAAGAGGTCGTGAAGAAGATGAAGAACTACTGGCGGCAGCTG
CTGAACGCCAAGCTGATTACCCAGAGAAAGTTCGACAATCTGACCAAGGCCGAGAGAGGCGGCCTGAGCG
AACTGGATAAGGCCGGCTTCATCAAGAGACAGCTGGTGGAAACCCGGCAGATCACAAAGCACGTGGCACA
GATCCTGGACTCCCGGATGAACACTAAGTACGACGAGAATGACAAGCTGATCCGGGAAGTGAAAGTGATC
ACCCTGAAGTCCAAGCTGGTGTCCGATTTCCGGAAGGATTTCCAGTTTTACAAAGTGCGCGAGATCAACA
ACTACCACCACGCCCACGACGCCTACCTGAACGCCGTCGTGGGAACCGCCCTGATCAAAAAGTACCCTAA
GCTGGAAAGCGAGTTCGTGTACGGCGACTACAAGGTGTACGACGTGCGGAAGATGATCGCCAAGAGCGAG
CAGGAAATCGGCAAGGCTACCGCCAAGTACTTCTTCTACAGCAACATCATGAACTTTTTCAAGACCGAGA
TTACCCTGGCCAACGGCGAGATCCGGAAGCGGCCTCTGATCGAGACAAACGGCGAAACCGGGGAGATCGT
GTGGGATAAGGGCCGGGATTTTGCCACCGTGCGGAAAGTGCTGAGCATGCCCCAAGTGAATATCGTGAAA
AAGACCGAGGTGCAGACAGGCGGCTTCAGCAAAGAGTCTATCCTGCCCAAGAGGAACAGCGATAAGCTGA
TCGCCAGAAAGAAGGACTGGGACCCTAAGAAGTACGGCGGCTTCGACAGCCCCACCGTGGCCTATTCTGT
GCTGGTGGTGGCCAAAGTGGAAAAGGGCAAGTCCAAGAAACTGAAGAGTGTGAAAGAGCTGCTGGGGATC
ACCATCATGGAAAGAAGCAGCTTCGAGAAGAATCCCATCGACTTTCTGGAAGCCAAGGGCTACAAAGAAG
TGAAAAAGGACCTGATCATCAAGCTGCCTAAGTACTCCCTGTTCGAGCTGGAAAACGGCCGGAAGAGAAT
GCTGGCCTCTGCCGGCGAACTGCAGAAGGGAAACGAACTGGCCCTGCCCTCCAAATATGTGAACTTCCTG
TACCTGGCCAGCCACTATGAGAAGCTGAAGGGCTCCCCCGAGGATAATGAGCAGAAACAGCTGTTTGTGG
AACAGCACAAGCACTACCTGGACGAGATCATCGAGCAGATCAGCGAGTTCTCCAAGAGAGTGATCCTGGC
CGACGCTAATCTGGACAAAGTGCTGTCCGCCTACAACAAGCACCGGGATAAGCCCATCAGAGAGCAGGCC
GAGAATATCATCCACCTGTTTACCCTGACCAATCTGGGAGCCCCTGCCGCCTTCAAGTACTTTGACACCA
CCATCGACCGGAAGAGGTACACCAGCACCAAAGAGGTGCTGGACGCCACCCTGATCCACCAGAGCATCAC
CGGCCTGTACGAGACACGGATCGACCTGTCTCAGCTGGGAGGCGACCTCGAGGGTAAACGAACAGCGGAC
GGTTCTGAGTTCGAGAGCCCGAAAAAAAAAAGGAAGGTAAGTGCCGCAGGCGGTGGGGGTAGTGGTCCTA
GGATGGCTCTACCCAAAGACGCCATCCCCTCGCTGTCCGAGTGCTCGTCGTGGACTCGGTACCATACCCG
AAGAAATTCTCTCGTCAACGTGGAACTGTGGACGATAATTCAAAAACACTATCCCAGGGAGTGCAAGCTT
AGAGCGTCTGGCCAAGAATCAGAGGAAGTGGCTGATGACTATCAGCCAGTTCGTCTGCTCAGTAAACCTG
GGGAACTGAGAAGAGAATATGAAGAGGAAATAAGCAAGGTGGCGGCAGAGCGACGGGCCAGCGAGGAAGA
AGAAAACAAAGCCAGTGAAGAATACATACAGAGGTTGTTGGCAGAGGAGGAAGAAGAGGAAAAAAGACAG
GCAGAAAAAAGGCGAAGAGCGATGGAAGAACAACTGAAAAGTGATGAGGAACTGGCAAGAAAGCTAAGCA
TTGATATTAACAATTTCTGTGAGGGAAGTATCTCGGCTTCTCCCTTGAATTCCAGAAAATCTGATCCAGT
TACACCCAAGTCTGAAAAGAAAAGTAAGAACAAACAAAGAAACACTGGAGATATTCAGAAGTATTTGACA
CCGAAATCTCAGTTTGGGTCAGCCTCACACTCTGAAGCTGTACAAGAAGTCAGGAAAGACTCCGTATCTA
AGGACATTGACAGTAGTGATAGGAAAAGCCCAACAGGGCAAGACACAGAAATAGAAGATATGCCGACACT
TTCTCCACAGATATCCCTTGGAGTTGGAGAACAAGGTGCAGATTCTTCAATAGAGTCCCCTATGCCATGG
TTATGTGCCTGTGGTGCCGAATGGTACCATGAAGGAAACGTCAAAACAAGACCAAGCAATCATGGGAAAG
AGTTATGTGTCTTAAGTCACGAGCGACCTAAAACCAGAGTTCCCTACTCGAAAGAAACTGCAGTTATGCC
TTGTGGCAGAACAGAAAGTGGGTGCGCCCCCACATCAGGGGTGACACAGACAAATGGAAACAACACAGGT
GAGACAGAAAATGAAGAGTCGTGCCTACTGATCAGTAAGGAGATTTCCAAAAGAAAAAACCAAGAATCTT
CCTTTGAAGCAGTCAAGGATCAATGCTTTTCTGCAAAAAGAAGAAAAGTGTCCCCCGAATCTTCCCCAGA
TCAAGAGGAAACAGAAATAAACTTTACCCAAAAACTGATAGATTTGGAGCATCTACTGTTTGAGAGACAT
AAACAAGAAGAACAGGACAGGTTATTGGCATTACAACTTCAGAAGGAGGTGGATAAAGAGCAAATGGTGC
CAAACCGGCAAAAAGGATCCCCAGATGAGTATCACTTACGCGCTACATCCTCCCCTCCAGACAAAGTGCT
AAATGGACAGAGGAAGAATCCCAAAGATGGGAACTTCAAAAGGCAAACTCACACAAAGCATCCAACACCA
GAGAGAGGCTCAAGGGACAAAAATAGGCAAGTGTCTTTAAAGATGCAGTTGAAGCAGTCAGTTAATAGAA
GAAAGATGCCAAATTCTACTAGAGATCACTGTAAGGTATCCAAAAGTGCTCACTCCCTACAGCCTAGCAT
TTCACAGAAAAGTGTTTTTCAGATGTTTCAGAGATGCACAAAGGTCGACAGTGCCGCAGGCGGTGGGGGT
AGTGGTCCTAGTATGAACATCTCGGGAAGCAGCTGTGGAAGCCCTAACTCTGCAGATACATCTAGTGACT
TTAAGGACCTTTGGACAAAACTAAAAGAATGTCATGATAGAGAAGTACAAGGTTTACAAGTAAAAGTAAC
CAAGCTAAAACAGGAACGAATCTTAGATGCACAAAGACTAGAAGAATTCTTCACCAAAAATCAACAGCTG
AGGGAACAGCAGAAAGTCCTTCATGAAACCATTAAAGTTTTAGAAGATCGGTTAAGAGCAGGCTTATGTG
ATCGCTGTGCAGTAACTGAAGAACATATGCGGAAAAAACAGCAAGAGTTTGAAAATATCCGGCAGCAGAA
TCTTAAACTTATTACAGAACTTATGAATGAAAGGAATACTCTACAGGAAGAAAATAAAAAGCTTTCTGAA
CAACTCCAGCAGAAAATTGAGAATGATCAACAGCATCAAGCAGCTGAGCTTGAATGTGAGGAAGACGTTA
TTCCAGATTCACCGATAACAGCCTTCTCATTTTCTGGCGTTAACCGGCTACGAAGAAAGGAGAACCCCCA
TGTCCGATACATAGAACAAACACATACTAAATTGGAGCACTCTGTGTGTGCAAATGAAATGAGAAAAGTT
TCCAAGTCTTCAACTCATCCACAACATAATCCTAATGAAAATGAAATTCTAGTAGCTGACACTTATGACC
AAAGTCAATCTCCAATGGCCAAAGCACATGGAACAAGCAGCTATACCCCTGATAAGTCATCTTTTAATTT
AGCTACAGTTGTTGCTGAAACACTTGGACTTGGTGTTCAAGAAGAATCTGAAACTCAAGGTCCCATGAGC
CCCCTTGGTGATGAGCTCTACCACTGTCTGGAAGGAAATCACAAGAAACAGCCTTTTGAGGAATCTACAA
GAAATACTGAAGATAGTTTAAGATTTTCAGATTCTACTTCAAAGACTCCTCCTCAAGAAGAATTACCTAC
TCGAGTGTCATCTCCTGTATTTGGAGCTACCTCTAGTATCAAAAGTGGTTTAGATTTGAATACAAGTTTG
TCCCCTTCTCTTTTACAGCCTGGGAAAAAAAAACATCTGAAAACACTCCCTTTTAGCAACACTTGTATAT
CTAGATTAGAAAAAACTAGATCAAAATCTGAAGATAGTGCCCTTTTCACACATCACAGTCTTGGGTCTGA
AGTGAACAAGATCATTATCCAGTCATCTAATAAACAGATACTTATAAATAAAAATATAAGTGAATCCCTA
GGTGAACAGAATAGGACTGAGTACGGTAAAGATTCTAACACTGATAAACATTTGGAGCCCCTGAAATCAT
TGGGAGGCCGAACATCCAAAAGGAAGAAAACTGAGGAAGAAAGTGAACATGAAGTAAGCTGCCCCCAAGC
TTCTTTTGATAAAGAAAATGCTTTCCCTTTTCCAATGGATAATCAGTTTTCCATGAATGGAGACTGTGTG
ATGGATAAACCTCTGGATCTGTCTGATCGATTTTCAGCTATTCAGCGTCAAGAGAAAAGCCAAGGAAGTG
AGACTTCTAAAAACAAATTTAGGCAAGTGACTCTTTATGAGGCTTTGAAGACCATTCCAAAGGGCTTTTC
CTCAAGCCGTAAGGCCTCAGATGGCAACTGCACGTTGCCCAAAGATTCCCCAGGGGAGCCCTGTTCACAG
GAATGCATCATCCTTCAGCCCTTGAATAAATGCTCTCCAGACAATAAACCATCATTACAAATAAAAGAAG
AAAATGCTGTCTTTAAAATTCCTCTACGTCCACGTGAAAGTTTGGAGACTGAGAATGTTTTAGATGACAT
AAAGAGTGCTGGTTCTCATGAGCCAATAAAAATACAAACCAGGTCAGACCATGGAGGATGTGAACTTGCA
TCAGTTCTTCAGTTAAATCCATGTAGAACTGGTAAAATAAAGTCTCTACAAAACAACCAAGATGTATCCT
TTGAAAATATCCAGTGGAGTATAGATCCGGGAGCAGACCTTTCTCAGTATAAAATGGATGTTACTGTAAT
AGATACAAAGGATGGCAGTCAGTCAAAATTAGGAGGAGAGACAGTGGACATGGACTGTACATTGGTTAGT
GAAACCGTTCTCTTAAAAATGAAGAAGCAAGAGCAGAAGGGAGAAAAAAGTTCAAATGAAGAAAGAAAAA
TGAATGATAGCTTGGAAGATATGTTTGATCGGACAACACATGAAGAGTATGAATCCTGTTTGGCAGACAG
TTTCTCCCAAGCAGCAGATGAAGAGGAGGAATTGTCTACTGCCACAAAGAAACTACACACTCATGGTGAT
AAACAAGACAAAGTCAAGCAGAAAGCGTTTGTGGAGCCGTATTTTAAAGGTGATGAAAGAGAGACTAGCT
TGCAAAATTTTCCTCATATTGAGGTGGTTCGGAAAAAAGAGGAGAGAAGAAAACTGCTTGGGCACACGTG
TAAGGAATGTGAAATTTATTATGCAGATATGCCAGCAGAAGAAAGAGAAAAGAAATTGGCTTCCTGCTCA
AGACACCGATTCCGCTACATTCCACCCAACACACCAGAGAATTTTTGGGAAGTTGGTTTTCCTTCCACTC
AGACTTGTATGGAAAGAGGTTATATTAAGGAAGATCTTGATCCTTGTCCTCGTCCAAAAAGACGTCAGCC
TTACAACGCAATATTTTCTCCAAAAGGCAAGGAGCAGAAGACAGTTTAAACCCGCTGATCAGCCTCGACT
GTGCCTTCTAGTTGCCAGCCATCTGTTGTTTGCCCCTCCCCCGTGCCTTCCTTGACCCTGGAAGGTGCCA
CTCCCACTGTCCTTTCCTAATAAAATGAGGAAATTGCATCGCATTGTCTGAGTAGGTGTCATTCTATTCT
GGGGGGTGGGGTGGGGCAGGACAGCAAGGGGGAGGATTGGGAAGAAAATAGCAGGCATGCTGGGGATGCG
GTGGGCTCTATGGCTTCTACTGGGCGGTTTTATGGACAGCAAGCGAACCGGAATTGCCAGCTGGGGCGCC
CTCTGGTAAGGTTGGGAAGCCCTGCAAAGTAAACTGGATGGCTTTCTTGCCGCCAAGGATCTGATGGCGC
AGGGGATCAAGCTCTGATCAAGAGACAGGATGAGGATCGTTTCGCATGATTGAACAAGATGGATTGCACG
CAGGTTCTCCGGCCGCTTGGGTGGAGAGGCTATTCGGCTATGACTGGGCACAACAGACAATCGGCTGCTC
TGATGCCGCCGTGTTCCGGCTGTCAGCGCAGGGGCGCCCGGTTCTTTTTGTCAAGACCGACCTGTCCGGT
GCCCTGAATGAACTGCAAGACGAGGCAGCGCGGCTATCGTGGCTGGCCACGACGGGCGTTCCTTGCGCAG
CTGTGCTCGACGTTGTCACTGAAGCGGGAAGGGACTGGCTGCTATTGGGCGAAGTGCCGGGGCAGGATCT
CCTGTCATCTCACCTTGCTCCTGCCGAGAAAGTATCCATCATGGCTGATGCAATGCGGCGGCTGCATACG
CTTGATCCGGCTACCTGCCCATTCGACCACCAAGCGAAACATCGCATCGAGCGAGCACGTACTCGGATGG
AAGCCGGTCTTGTCGATCAGGATGATCTGGACGAAGAGCATCAGGGGCTCGCGCCAGCCGAACTGTTCGC
CAGGCTCAAGGCGAGCATGCCCGACGGCGAGGATCTCGTCGTGACCCATGGCGATGCCTGCTTGCCGAAT
ATCATGGTGGAAAATGGCCGCTTTTCTGGATTCATCGACTGTGGCCGGCTGGGTGTGGCGGACCGCTATC
AGGACATAGCGTTGGCTACCCGTGATATTGCTGAAGAGCTTGGCGGCGAATGGGCTGACCGCTTCCTCGT
GCTTTACGGTATCGCCGCTCCCGATTCGCAGCGCATCGCCTTCTATCGCCTTCTTGACGAGTTCTTCTGA
ATTATTAACGCTTACAATTTCCTGATGCGGTATTTTCTCCTTACGCATCTGTGCGGTATTTCACACCGCA
TCAGGTGGCACTTTTCGGGGAAATGTGCGCGGAACCCCTATTTGTTTATTTTTCTAAATACATTCAAATA
TGTATCCGCTCATGAGACAATAACCCTGATAAATGCTTCAATAATAGCACGTGCTAAAACTTCATTTTTA
ATTTAAAAGGATCTAGGTGAAGATCCTTTTTGATAATCTCATGACCAAAATCCCTTAACGTGAGTTTTCG
TTCCACTGAGCGTCAGACCCCGTAGAAAAGATCAAAGGATCTTCTTGAGATCCTTTTTTTCTGCGCGTAA
TCTGCTGCTTGCAAACAAAAAAACCACCGCTACCAGCGGTGGTTTGTTTGCCGGATCAAGAGCTACCAAC
TCTTTTTCCGAAGGTAACTGGCTTCAGCAGAGCGCAGATACCAAATACTGTTCTTCTAGTGTAGCCGTAG
TTAGGCCACCACTTCAAGAACTCTGTAGCACCGCCTACATACCTCGCTCTGCTAATCCTGTTACCAGTGG
CTGCTGCCAGTGGCGATAAGTCGTGTCTTACCGGGTTGGACTCAAGACGATAGTTACCGGATAAGGCGCA
GCGGTCGGGCTGAACGGGGGGTTCGTGCACACAGCCCAGCTTGGAGCGAACGACCTACACCGAACTGAGA
TACCTACAGCGTGAGCTATGAGAAAGCGCCACGCTTCCCGAAGGGAGAAAGGCGGACAGGTATCCGGTAA
GCGGCAGGGTCGGAACAGGAGAGCGCACGAGGGAGCTTCCAGGGGGAAACGCCTGGTATCTTTATAGTCC
TGTCGGGTTTCGCCACCTCTGACTTGAGCGTCGATTTTTGTGATGCTCGTCAGGGGGGCGGAGCCTATGG
AAAAACGCCAGCAACGCGGCCTTTTTACGGTTCCTGGCCTTTTGCTGGCCTTTTGCTCACATGTTCTTGC
